>Addgene plasmid #60078 | pSinRep5-181/25ic | depositor full sequence | sequence record 96016 | pSinRep5-181/25ic sequence 13905 bps
ATGGCTGCGTGAGACACACGTAGCCTACCAGTTTCTTACTGCTCTACTCTGCAAAGCAAGAGATTAATAA
CCCATCATGGATTCTGTGTACGTGGACATAGACGCTGACAGCGCCTTTTTGAAGGCCCTGCAACGTGCGT
ACCCCATGTTTGAGGTGGAACCTAGGCAGGTCACATCGAATGACCATGCTAATGCTAGAGCGTTCTCGCA
TCTAGCCATAAAACTAATAGAGCAGGAAATTGATCCCGACTCAACCATCCTGGATATAGGTAGTGCGCCA
GCAAGGAGGATGATGTCGGACAGGAAGTACCACTGCGTTTGCCCGATGCGCAGCGCAGAAGATCCCGAGA
GACTCGCTAATTATGCGAGAAAGCTCGCATCTGCCGCAGGAAAAGTCCTGGACAGAAACATTTCTGGAAA
GATCGGGGACTTACAAGCGGTGATGGCCGTGCCAGACACGGAGACGCCAACATTTTGCTTACACACAGAT
GTCTCATGTAGACAGAGAGCAGACGTCGCGATATACCAAGACGTCTATGCTGTACACGCACCCACGTCGC
TATACCACCAGGCGATTAAAGGAGTCCGAGTGGCGTACTGGGTAGGGTTCGACACAACCCCGTTCATGTA
CAACGCTATGGCGGGTGCCTACCCCTCATACTCGACAAATTGGGCGGATGAGCAGGTACTGAAGGCTAAG
AACATAGGATTATGTTCAACAGACCTGACGGAAGGTAGACGAGGCAAATTGTCTATCATGAGAGGGAAAA
AGCTAAAACCGTGCGACCGTGTGCTGTTCTCAGTAGGGTCAACGCTTTACCCGGAAAGCCGCACGCTACT
TAAGAGCTGGCACCTACCATCGGTGTTCCATCTAAAGGGCAAGCTTAGCTTCACATGCCGCTGTGACACA
GTGGTTTCGTGTGAGGGCTACGTCGTTAAGAGAATAACGATGAGCCCAGGCCTTTATGGAAAAACCATAG
GGTATGCGGTAACCCACCACGCAGACGGATTCTTGATGTGCAAGACTACCGACACGGTTGACGGCGAAAG
AGTGTCATTCTCGGTGTGCACGTACGTGCCGGCGACCATTTGTGATCAAATGACCGGCATCCTTGCTACA
GAAGTCACGCCGGAGGATGCACAGAAGCTGTTGGTGGGGCTGAACCAGAGGATAGTGGTTAACGGCAGAA
CGCAACGGAACACGAACACCATGAAGAACTACCTACTTCCCGTGGTCGCCCAGGCCTTCAGTAAGTGGGC
AAAGGAGTGCCGGAAGGACATGGAAGATGAGAAGCTTCTGGGGGTCAGAGAAAGAACACTAACCTGCTGC
TGTCTATGGGCATTTAAGAAGCAGAAAACACACACGGTCTACAAGAGGCCTGATACCCAGTCAATCCAGA
AGGTTCAGGCCGAATTTGACAGCTTTGTAGTACCGGGCCTGTGGTCGTCCGGGTTGTCAATCCCGTTGAG
GACTAGAATCAAGTGGTTGTTACGCAAGGTGCCGAAAACAGACCTGATCCCATACAGCGGGAATGCCCAA
GAAGCCCAGGATGCAGAAAAAGAAGCAGAGGAAGAACGAGAAGCAGAACTGACTCATGAGGCTCTACCAC
CCCTACAGGCAGCACAGGAAGATGTCCAGGTCGAAATCGACGTGGAACAGCTTGAGGATAGAGCTGGTGC
TGGAATAATAGAGACTCCGAGAGGCGCTATCAAAGTTACTGCCCAACTAACAGACCACGTCGTGGGGGAG
TACCTGGTACTTTCCCCGCAGACCGTACTACGCAGCCAGAAGCTCAGCCTGATCCACGCTTTAGCGGAGC
AAGTGAAGACGTGTACGCACAGCGGACGAGCAGGGAGGTATGCGGTCGAAGCGTACGATGGCCGAGTCCT
AGTGCCCTCAGGCTATGCAATTTCGCCTGAAGACTTCCAGAGTCTAAGCGAAAGCGCAACGATGGTGTAC
AACGAAAGAGAGTTCGTAAACAGAAAGTTACACCACATTGCGATGCACGGACCAGCCCTGAACACTGACG
AAGAGTCGTATGAGCTGGTGAGGGCAGAGAGGACAGAACACGAGTACGTCTACGACGTGGACCAGAGAAG
ATGCTGTAAGAAGGAAGAAGCTGCAGGACTGGTACTGGTGGGCGACTTGACTAATCCGCCCTACCACGAA
TTCGCATACGAAGGGCTAAAAATTCGCCCCGCCTGCCCATACAAAATTGCAGTCATAGGAGTCTTCGGGG
TACCAGGATCTGGCAAGTCAGCCATTATCAAGAACCTAGTTACCAGGCAAGACCTGGTGACTAGCGGAAA
GAAAGAAAACTGCCAAGAAATCAGCACCGACGTGATGAGACAGAGAGGTCTAGAGATATCTGCACGTACG
GTAGATTCGCTGCTCTTGAATGGATGCAACAGACCAGTCGACGTGTTGTACGTAGACGAGGCGTTTGCGT
GCCACTCTGGAACGTTACTTGCTTTGATCGCCTTGGTGAGACCAAGACAGAAAGTTGTACTTTGTGGTGA
CCCGAAGCAGTGCGGCTTCTTCAATATGATGCAGATGAAAGTCAACTACAATCATAACATCTGCACCCAA
GTGTACCACAAAAGTATCTCCAGGCGGTGTACACTGCCTGTGACTGCCATTGTGTCATCGTTGCATTACG
AAGGCAAAATGCGCACTACGAATGAGTACAACATGCCGATTGTAGTGGACACTACAGGCTCAACGAAACC
TGACCCTGGAGACCTCGTGTTAACGTGCTTCAGAGGGTGGGTTAAACAACTGCAAATTGACTATCGTGGA
CACGAGGTCATGACAGCAGCCGCATCCCAAGGGTTAACTAGAAAAGGAGTTTACGCAGTTAGGCAAAAAG
TTAACGAAAACCCACTCTATGCATCAACATCAGAGCACGTCAACGTACTCCTAACGCGTACGGAAGGTAA
ACTGGTATGGAAGACACTCTCTGGTGACCCGTGGATAAAGACGCTGCAGAACCCACCGAAAGGAAACTTC
AAAGCAACTATTAAGGAGTGGGAGGTGGAGCACGCATCGATAATGGCGGGCATCTGCAGTCACCAAGTGA
CCTTTGACACATTCCAAAACAAAGCCAACGTTTGCTGGGCTAAGAGCTTGGTCCCTATCCTCGAAACAGC
GGGGATAAAACTAAATGATAGGCAGTGGTCCCAGATAATTCAAGCCTTCAAAGAAGACAAAGCATACTCA
CCCGAAGTAGCCCTGAATGAAATATGCACGCGCATGTATGGGGTGGATCTAGACAGTGGGCTATTCTCTA
AACCGTTGGTATCTGTGTATTACGCGGATAACCATTGGGATAATAGGCCGGGAGGAAAGATGTTCGGATT
CAACCCTGAGGCAGCGTCCATTCTAGAAAGAAAGTACCCATTTACAAAAGGAAAGTGGAACATCAACAAG
CAGATCTGCGTGACTACCAGGAGGATAGAAGACTTCAACCCTACCACCAACATTATACCGGTCAACAGGA
GACTACCACACTCATTAGTGGCCGAACACCGCCCAGTAAAAGGGGAAAGAATGGAATGGCTGGTTAACAA
GATAAACGGACACCACGTACTCCTGGTTAGCGGCTATAACCTTGCACTGCCTACTAAGAGAGTCACCTGG
GTAGCGCCACTAGGTGTCCGCGGAGCGGACTATACATACAACCTAGAGCTGGGTCTACCAGCAACACTTG
GTAGGTATGACCTAGTGGTCATAAACATCCACACACCTTTTCGCATACACCATTACCAACAGTGCGTAGA
TCACGCAATGAAACTGCAAATGCTAGGGGGTGACTCACTGAGACTGCTCAAACCGGGTGGCTCTCTATTG
ATCAGAGCATACGGTTACGCAGATAGAACCAGTGAACGAGTCATCTGCGTACTGGGACGCAAGTTTAGAT
CGTCTAGAGCATTGAAACCACCATGTGTCACCAGTAATACTGAGATGTTTTTCCTATTTAGCAATTTTGA
CAATGGCAGAAGGAATTTTACAACGCATGTCATGAACAATCAACTGAATGCAGCCTTTGTAGGACAGGCC
ACCCGAGCAGGATGTGCACCATCGTACCGGGTAAAACGCATGGACATCGCGAAGAACGATGAAGAGTGCG
TGGTTAACGCCGCCAACCCTCGCGGGTTACCAGGTGACGGTGTTTGCAAGGCAGTATATAAAAAGTGGCC
GGAGTCCTTTAAAAACAGTGCAACACCAGTAGGAACCGCAAAAACAGTTATGTGCGGTACGTATCCAGTA
ATCCACGCCGTAGGACCAAACTTCTCAAATTATTCGGAGTCTGAAGGGGACCGGGAATTGGCGGCTGCCT
ATCGAGAAGTCGCAAAGGAAGTAACTAGACTGGGAGTAAATAGCGTAGCTATACCTCTCCTCTCCACAGG
TGTATACTCAGGAGGGAAAGACAGGCTAACCCAGTCACTGAACCACCTCTTTACAGCCATGGACTCGACG
GATGCAGACGTGGTCATCTACTGCCGAGACAAGGAATGGGAGAAGAAAATATCTGAGGCCATACAGATGC
GGACCCAAGTGGAGCTGCTGGATGAGCACATCTCCATAGACTGCGATGTCATTCGCGTGCACCCTGACAG
TAGCTTGGCAGGCAGAAAAGGATACAGCACCACGGAAGGCGCACTGTATTCATATCTAGAAGGGACACGT
TTTCACCAGACGGCAGTGGATATGGCAGAGATATACACTATGTGGCCAAAGCAAACAGAGGCCAATGAGC
AAGTCTGCCTATATGCCCTGGGGGAAAGTATTGAATCAATCAGGCAGAAATGCCCGGTGGATGATGCAGA
CGCATCATCTCCCCCGAAAACTGTCCCGTGTCTTTGCCGGTATGCCATGACTCCTGAACGCGTCACCCGA
CTTCGCATGAACCATGTCACAAATATAATTGTGTGTTCTTCATTTCCCCTTCCAAAGTACAAGATAGAAG
GAGTGCAAAAAGTCAAATGCTCCAAGGTAATGTTATTCGATCACAATGTGCCATCGCGCGTAAGTCCAAG
GGAATACAGATCTTCCCAGGAGTCTGTACAGGAAGTGAGTACGACAACGTCATTGACGCATAGCCAGTTT
GATCTAAGCGCCGATGGCGAGACACTGCCTGTCCCGTCAGACCTGGATGCTGACGCCCCAGCCCTAGAAC
CGGCCCTAGACGACGGGGCGGTACATACATTACCAACCATAATCGGAAACCTTGCGGCCGTGTCTGACTG
GGTAATGAGCACCGTACCTGTCGCGCCGCCTAGAAGAAGGAGAGGGAGAAACCTGACTGTGACATGTGAC
GAGAGAGAAGGGAATATAACACCCATGGCTAGCGTCCGATTCTTTAGAGCAGAGCTGTGTCCGGCCGTAC
AAGAAACAGCGGAGACGCGTGACACAGCTATTTCCCTTCAGGCACCGCCAAGTACCACCATGGAACTGAG
CCATCCACCGATCTCCTTCGGAGCACCAAGCGAGACGTTCCCCATCACATTTGGGGACTTCGACGAAGGA
GAAATCGAAAGCTTGTCTTCTGAGCTACTAACTTTCGGAGACTTCCTACCCGGTGAAGTGGATGATCTGA
CAGATAGCGACTGGTCCACGTGCCCAGACACGGACGACGAGTTATGACTAGACAGGGCAGGTGGGTATAT
ATTCTCGTCGGACACTGGTCCAGGCCATTTACAACAGAAGTCGGTACGCCAGTCAGTGCTGCCGGTAAAC
ACCCTGGAGGAAGTCCACGAGGAGAAGTGTTACCCACCTAAGCTGGATGAATTAAAGGAGCAACTACTAC
TTAAGAAACTCCAGGAGAGTGCGTCCATGGCCAATAGAAGCAGGTATCAGTCACGCAAAGTGGAAAATAT
GAAAGCAACAATCATCCAGAGACTAAAGAGAGGCTGTAAACTGTATTTAATGGCAGAGACCCCGAAAGTC
CCGACTTATCGGACCATATACCCGGCGCCTGTGTACTCGCCTCCGATCAATGTCCGATTGTCCAACCCCG
AGTCCGCAGTGGCAGCATGTAATGAGTTCTTAGCTAGAAACTACCCAACTGTTTCATCATACCAAATCAC
CGACGAGTATGATGCATATCTAGACATGGTGGACGGGTCGGAGAGTTGCTTGGACCGAGCGACATTCAAT
CCGTCAAAACTTAGGAGCTACCCGAAACAACATGCTTATCACGCGCCTTCTATCAGAAGCGCTGTACCTT
CCCCATTCCAGAACACACTACAGAATGTACTGGCAGCAGCCACGAAAAGGAACTGCAACGTCACACAGAT
GAGGGAATTACCCACTTTGGACTCAGCAGTATTCAACGTGGAGTGTTTTAAAAAATTCGCATGTAACCGA
GAATACTGGGAAGAATTTGCAGCCAGCCCTATCAGGATAACAACTGAGAATCTAACAACCTATGTCACTA
AACTAAAGGGGCCAAAAGCAGCAGCGCTGTTTGCAAAAACCCATAATCTGCTGCCACTGCAGGATGTACC
AATGGATAGGTTCACAGTAGATATGAAAAGGGATGTGAAGGTAACTCCTGGTACAAAGCATACAGAGGAA
AGACCTAAGGTGCAGGTTATACAGGCGGCTGAACCCTTGGCAACAGCGTACCTATGTGGAATTCACAGAG
AACTGGTTAGGAGATTGAACGCCGTCCTCCTACCCAATGTGCATACACTATTTGACATGTCTGCCGAGGA
CTTCGATGCCATTATAGCCGCACACTTCAAGCCAGGAGACGCTGTTTTAGAAACGGACATAGCCTCCTTT
GATAAGAGCCAAGATGATTCACTTGCGCTTACCGCCTTAATGCTGTTAGAAGATTTGGGAGTGGATCACT
CCCTGTTGGACTTGATAGAGGCTGCTTTCGGAGAGATTTCCAGCTGTCATCTGCCGACAGGTACGCGCTT
CAAGTTCGGCGCTATGATGAAATCCGGTATGTTCCTAACTCTGTTCGTCAACACGTTGTTAAATATCACC
ATCGCTAGCCGGGTGTTGGAAGATCGTCTGACAAAATCCGCATGCGCGGCCTTCATCGGCGACGACAACA
TAATACATGGTGTCGTCTCCGATGAATTGATGGCAGCCAGATGCGCTACTTGGATGAACATGGAAGTGAA
GATCATAGATGCAGTTGTATCCCAGAAAGCTCCTTACTTTTGTGGAGGGTTTATACTGCATGATACTGTG
ACAGGAACAGCTTGCAGAGTGGCGGACCCGCTAAAAAGGTTATTTAAATTGGGCAAACCGTTAGCGGCAG
GTGACGAACAAGATGAAGACAGAAGACGGGCGCTGGCTGATGAAGTAATCAGATGGCAACGAACAGGGCT
AATAGATGAGCTGGAGAAAGCGGTGTACTCTAGGTACGAAGTGCAGGGTATATCAGTTGCGGTAATGTCC
ATGGCCACCTTTGCAAGCTCCAGATCCAACTTCGAGAAGCTCAGAGGACCCGTCATAACTTTGTACGGCG
GTCCTAAATAGGTACGCACTACAGCTACCTATTTTGCAGAAGCCGACAGCAGGTACCTAAATACCAATCA
GCCATAATGGAGTTTATCCCAACCCAAACTTTCTACAATAGGAGGTACCAGCCTCGACCTTGGACTCCGC
GCCCTACTATCCAAGTTATCAGACCCAGACCGCGTCCGCAAAGGAAAGCCGGGCAACTTGCCCAGCTGAT
CTCAGCAGTTAATAAACTGACAATGCGCGCGGTACCTCAACAGAAGCCGCGCAAGAATCGGAAGAATAAG
AAGCAAAAGCAAAAGCAGCAGGCGCCACGAAACAACATGAATCAAAAGAAGCAGCCCCCTAAAAAGAAAC
CGGCTCAAAAGAAAAAGAAGCCGGGCCGTAGAGAGAGAATGTGCATGAAAATCGAAAATGATTGCATCTT
CGAAGTCAAGCATGAAGGTAAGGTAACAGGTTACGCGTGCTTGGTAGGGGACAAAGTAATGAAGCCAGCA
CACGTAAAGGGGACCATCGATAATGCGGACCTGGCCAAATTGGCCTTCAAGCGGTCATCTAAGTACGACC
TTGAATGCGCGCAGATACCCGTGCACATGAAGTCCGACGCTTCGAAGTTCACCCATGAGAAACCGGAGGG
GTACTACAACTGGCACCACGGAGCAGTACAGTACTCAGGAGGCCGGTTCACCATCCCTACAGGTGCGGGC
AAACCAGGGGACAGCGGTAGACCGATCTTCGACAACAAGGGGCGCGTGGTGGCCATAGTTTTAGGAGGAG
CTAATGAAGGAGCCCGTACAGCCCTCTCGGTGGTGACCTGGAACAAAGACATCGTCACGAAAATCACCCC
TGAGGGGGCCGAAGAGTGGAGTCTTGCCATTCCAGTTATGTGCCTGCTGGCAAATACCACGTTCCCCTGC
TCCCAGCCCCCTTGCACACCCTGCTGCTACGAAAAAGAGCCGGAGAAAACCCTGCGCATGCTAGAAGACA
ACGTCATGAGCCCCGGGTACTATCAGCTGCTACAAGCATCCTTAACATGTTCTCCCCGCCGCCAGCGACG
CAGTATTAAGGACAACTTCAATGTCTATAAAGCCATAAGACCGTACCTAGCTCACTGTCCCGACTGTGGA
GAAGGGCACTCGTGCCATAGTCCCGTAGCGCTAGAACGCATCAGAAACGAAGCGACAGACGGGACGCTGA
AAATCCAGGTTTCCTTGCAAATCGGAATAAAGACGGATGATAGCCATGATTGGACCAAGCTGCGTTACAT
GGACAATCATATGCCAGCAGACGCAGAGAGGGCCAGGCTATTTGTAAGAACGTCAGCACCGTGCACGATT
ACTGGAACAATGGGACACTTCATCCTGGCCCGATGTCCGAAAGGAGAAACTCTGACGGTGGGATTCACTG
ACGGTAGGAAGATCAGTCACTCATGTACGCACCCATTTCACCACGACCCTCCTGTGATAGGCCGGGAAAA
ATTTCATTCCCGACCGCAGCACGGTAGAGAACTACCTTGCAGCACGTACGCGCAGAGCACCGCTGCAACT
GCCGAGGAGATAGAGGTACATATGCCCCCAGACACCCCAGATCGCACATTGATGTCACAACAGTCCGGTA
ATGTAAAGATCACAGTCAATAGTCAGACGGTGCGGTACAAGTGTAATTGCGGTGACTCAAATGAAGGACT
AACCACTACAGACAAAGTGATTAATAACTGCAAGGTTGATCAATGCCATGCCGCGGTCACCAATCACAAA
AAATGGCAGTATAATTCCCCTCTGGTCCCGCGTAATGCTGAACTCGGGGACCGAAAAGGAAAAGTTCACA
TTCCGTTTCCTCTGGCAAATGTGACATGCAGGGTGCCTAAGGCAAGGAACCCCACCGTGACGTACGGAAA
AAACCAAGTCATCATGCTGCTGTATCCTGACCACCCAACGCTCCTGTCCTACCGGAATATGGGAGAAGAA
CCAAACTATCAAGAAGAGTGGGTGACGCATAAGAAGGAGATCAGGTTAACCGTGCCGACTGAAGGGCTCG
AGGTCACGTGGGGCAACAACGAGCCGTACAAGTATTGGCCGCAGTTATCCACAAACGGTACAGCCCACGG
CCACCCGCATGAGATAATTTTGTATTATTATGAGCTGTACCCTACTATGACTGTGGTAGTTGTGTCAGTG
GCCTCGTTCGTACTCCTGTCGATGGTGGGTGTGGCAGTGGGGATGTGCATGTGTGCACGACGCAGATGCA
TTACACCGTACGAACTGACACCAGGAGCTACCGTCCCTTTCCTGCTTAGCCTAATATGCTGCATTAGAAC
AGCTAAAGCGGCCACATACCAAGAGGCTGCGGTATACCTGTGGAACGAGCAGCAGCCTTTGTTTTGGCTG
CAAGCCCTTATTCCGCTGGCAGCCCTGATTGTCCTATGCAACTGTCTGAGACTCTTACCATGCTTTTGTA
AAACGTTGACTTTTTTAGCCGTAATGAGCGTCGGTGCCCACACTGTGAGCGCGTACGAACACGTAACAGT
GATCCCGAACACGGTGGGAGTACCGTATAAGACTCTAGTCAACAGACCGGGCTACAGCCCCATGGTACTG
GAGATGGAGCTTCTGTCAGTCACTTTGGAGCCAACGCTATCGCTTGATTACATCACGTGCGAGTATAAAA
CCGTCATCCCGTCTCCGTACGTGAAATGCTGCGGTACAGCAGAGTGCAAGGACAAGAGCCTACCTGATTA
CAGCTGTAAGGTCTTCACCGGCGTCTACCCATTCATGTGGGGCGGCGCCTACTGCTTCTGCGACACTGAA
AATACGCAATTGAGCGAAGCACATGTGGAGAAGTCCGAATCATGCAAAACAGAATTTGCATCAGCATATA
GGGCTCATACCGCATCCGCATCAGCTAAGCTCCGCGTCCTTTACCAAGGAAATAATGTTACTGTATCTGC
TTATGCAAACGGCGATCATGCCGTCACAGTTAAGGACGCTAAATTCATTGTGGGGCCAATGTCTTCAGCC
TGGACACCTTTTGACAATAAAATCGTGGTGTACAAAGGCGACGTCTACAACATGGACTACCCGCCCTTCG
GCGCAGGAAGACCAGGACAATTTGGCGACATCCAAAGTCGCACGCCTGAGAGCGAAGACGTCTATGCTAA
CACACAACTGGTACTGCAGAGACCGTCCGCGGGTACGGTGCACGTGCCGTACTCTCAGGCACCATCTGGC
TTCAAGTATTGGCTAAAAGAACGAGGGGCGTCGCTGCAGCACACAGCACCATTTGGCTGTCAAATAGCAA
CAAACCCGGTAAGAGCGATGAACTGCGCCGTAGGGAACATGCCTATCTCCATCGACATACCGGACGCGGC
CTTCACTAGGGTCGTCGACGCGCCATCTTTAACGGACATGTCGTGTGAGGTACCAGCCTGCACCCACTCC
TCAGACTTTGGGGGCGTAGCCATCATTAAATATGCAGCCAGCAAGAAAGGCAAGTGTGCGGTGCATTCGA
TGACTAACGCCGTCACTATTCGGGAAGCTGAAATAGAAGTAGAAGGGAACTCTCAGTTGCAAATCTCTTT
TTCGACGGCCCTAGCCAGCGCCGAATTCCGCGTACAAGTCTGTTCTACACAAGTACACTGTGCAGCCGAG
TGCCATCCACCGAAAGACCATATAGTCAATTACCCGGCGTCACACACCACCCTCGGGGTCCAAGACATTT
CCGTTACGGCGATGTCATGGGTGCAGAAGATCACGGGAGGTGTGGGACTGGTTGTCGCTGTTGCAGCACT
GATCCTAATCGTGGTGCTATGCGTGTCGTTTAGCAGGCACTAACTTGACAACTAGGTACGAAGGTATATG
TGTCCCCTAAGAGACACACCACATATAGCTAAGAATCAATAGATAAGTATAGATCAAAGGGCTGAACAAC
CCCTGAATAGTAACAAAATATAAAAATCAACAAAAATCATAAAATAGAAAACCAGAAACAGAAGTAGGTA
AGAAGGTATATGTGTCCCCTAAGAGACACACCATATATAGCTAAGAATCAATAGATAAGTATAGATCAAA
GGGCTGAATAACCCCTGAATAATAACAAAATATAAAAATCAATAAAAATCATAAAATAGAAAACCATAAA
CAGAAGTAGTTCAAAGGGCTATAAAACCCCTGAAAAGTAACAAAACATAAAACTAATAAAAATCAAATGA
ATACCATAATTGGCAATCGGAAGAGATGTAGGTACTTAAGCTTCCTAAAAGCAGCCGAACTCGCTTTGAG
ATGTAGGCGTAGCACACCGAACTCTTCCATAATTCTCCGAACCCACAGGGACGTAGGAGATGTTCAAAGT
GGCTATAAAACCCTGAACAGTAATAAAACATAAAATTAATAAGGATCAAATGAGTACCATAATTGGCAAA
CGGAAGAGATGTAGGTACTTAAGCTTCCTAAAAGCAGCCGAACTCACTTTGAGATGTAGGCATAGCATAC
CGAACTCTTCCACAATTCTCCGTACCCATAGGGACGTAGGAGATGTTATTTTGTTTTTAATATTTCAAAA
AAAAAAAAAAAAAAAAAAAAAAAGCGGCCGCTTAATTAATCGAGGGGAATTAATTCTTGAAGACGAAAGG
GCCAGGTGGCACTTTTCGGGGAAATGTGCGCGGAACCCCTATTTGTTTATTTTTCTAAATACATTCAAAT
ATGTATCCGCTCATGAGACAATAACCCTGATAAATGCTTCAATAATATTGAAAAAGGAAGAGTATGAGTA
TTCAACATTTCCGTGTCGCCCTTATTCCCTTTTTTGCGGCATTTTGCCTTCCTGTTTTTGCTCACCCAGA
AACGCTGGTGAAAGTAAAAGATGCTGAAGATCAGTTGGGTGCACGAGTGGGTTACATCGAACTGGATCTC
AACAGCGGTAAGATCCTTGAGAGTTTTCGCCCCGAAGAACGTTTTCCAATGATGAGCACTTTTAAAGTTC
TGCTATGTGGCGCGGTATTATCCCGTGTTGACGCCGGGCAAGAGCAACTCGGTCGCCGCATACACTATTC
TCAGAATGACTTGGTTGAGTACTCACCAGTCACAGAAAAGCATCTTACGGATGGCATGACAGTAAGAGAA
TTATGCAGTGCTGCCATAACCATGAGTGATAACACTGCGGCCAACTTACTTCTGACAACGATCGGAGGAC
CGAAGGAGCTAACCGCTTTTTTGCACAACATGGGGGATCATGTAACTCGCCTTGATCGTTGGGAACCGGA
GCTGAATGAAGCCATACCAAACGACGAGCGTGACACCACGATGCCTGTAGCAATGGCAACAACGTTGCGC
AAACTATTAACTGGCGAACTACTTACTCTAGCTTCCCGGCAACAATTAATAGACTGGATGGAGGCGGATA
AAGTTGCAGGACCACTTCTGCGCTCGGCCCTTCCGGCTGGCTGGTTTATTGCTGATAAATCTGGAGCCGG
TGAGCGTGGGTCTCGCGGTATCATTGCAGCACTGGGGCCAGATGGTAAGCCCTCCCGTATCGTAGTTATC
TACACGACGGGGAGTCAGGCAACTATGGATGAACGAAATAGACAGATCGCTGAGATAGGTGCCTCACTGA
TTAAGCATTGGTAACTGTCAGACCAAGTTTACTCATATATACTTTAGATTGATTTAAAACTTCATTTTTA
ATTTAAAAGGATCTAGGTGAAGATCCTTTTTGATAATCTCATGACCAAAATCCCTTAACGTGAGTTTTCG
TTCCACTGAGCGTCAGACCCCGTAGAAAAGATCAAAGGATCTTCTTGAGATCCTTTTTTTCTGCGCGTAA
TCTGCTGCTTGCAAACAAAAAAACCACCGCTACCAGCGGTGGTTTGTTTGCCGGATCAAGAGCTACCAAC
TCTTTTTCCGAAGGTAACTGGCTTCAGCAGAGCGCAGATACCAAATACTGTCCTTCTAGTGTAGCCGTAG
TTAGGCCACCACTTCAAGAACTCTGTAGCACCGCCTACATACCTCGCTCTGCTAATCCTGTTACCAGTGG
CTGCTGCCAGTGGCGATAAGTCGTGTCTTACCGGGTTGGACTCAAGACGATAGTTACCGGATAAGGCGCA
GCGGTCGGGCTGAACGGGGGGTTCGTGCACACAGCCCAGCTTGGAGCGAACGACCTACACCGAACTGAGA
TACCTACAGCGTGAGCTATGAGAAAGCGCCACGCTTCCCGAAGGGAGAAAGGCGGACAGGTATCCGGTAA
GCGGCAGGGTCGGAACAGGAGAGCGCACGAGGGAGCTTCCAGGGGGAAACGCCTGGTATCTTTATAGTCC
TGTCGGGTTTCGCCACCTCTGACTTGAGCGTCGATTTTTGTGATGCTCGTCAGGGGGGCGGAGCCTATGG
AAAAACGCCAGCAACGCGAGCTCCTGGATTTAGGTGACACTATAG
Features (pLannotate 1.2.2; 6 found; start..end, strand, type, name):
     77..7498    +  CDS            POLN_CHIKS: Experimental evidence at protein level: Swiss-Prot protein existence level 1. [RNA-directed RNA polymerase nsP4]: RNA dependent RNA polymerase (By similarity). Replicates genomic and antigenomic RNA by recognizing replications specific signals. The early replication complex formed by the polyprotein P123 and nsP4 synthesizes minus- strand RNAs (By similarity). The late replication complex composed of fully processed nsP1-nsP4 is responsible for the production of genomic and subgenomic plus-strand RNAs (By similarity). From Chikungunya virus (strain S27-African prototype) (CHIKV).
   7567..11310   +  CDS            POLS_CHIKS: Experimental evidence at protein level: Swiss-Prot protein existence level 1. [Spike glycoprotein E1]: Class II viral fusion protein. Fusion activity is inactive as long as E1 is bound to E2 in mature virion. After virus attachment to target cell and endocytosis, acidification of the endosome would induce dissociation of E1/E2 heterodimer and concomitant trimerization of the E1 subunits. This E1 trimer is fusion active, and promotes release of viral nucleocapsid in cytoplasm after endosome and viral membrane fusion. Efficient fusion requires the presence of cholesterol and sphingolipid in the
  12139..12243   +  promoter       AmpR promoter: bla
  12244..13104   +  CDS            AmpR: β-lactamase; bla; confers resistance to ampicillin, carbenicillin, and related antibiotics
  13275..13863   +  rep_origin     ori: high-copy-number ColE1/pMB1/pBR322/pUC origin of replication
  13888..1       +  promoter       SP6 promoter (across the origin): promoter for bacteriophage SP6 RNA polymerase
