[The description below was written by a language model from this plasmid's Addgene catalogue record and pLannotate feature annotations shown in this document.]
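Description:
pSinRep5-181/25ic is a full-length infectious cDNA clone of the attenuated chikungunya virus vaccine strain 181/25, carried on a minimal bacterial backbone derived from pSinRep5. According to the record, all Sindbis virus coding sequences were removed from the parental vector, leaving about 1.8 kb that supplies only what is needed for maintenance in E. coli: a ColE1/pMB1-type origin of replication and a β-lactamase gene with its own promoter for ampicillin selection. The feature table labels the origin as a high-copy type, but the depositor lists the plasmid as low copy. The roughly 12 kb viral insert sits between SacI and NotI sites, both retained, for a total size of about 13.9 kb.

The payload is the complete alphavirus genome placed directly downstream of a bacteriophage SP6 promoter. Two large open reading frames are annotated, by similarity to the S27 African prototype strain. The first encodes the nonstructural polyprotein (nsP1–nsP4), which forms the viral RNA replication machinery, including the RNA-dependent RNA polymerase. The second encodes the structural polyprotein, which yields capsid and the envelope glycoproteins, including E2 and the E1 fusion protein, and which in alphaviruses is translated from a subgenomic RNA. No mammalian promoter is annotated despite the "mammalian expression" classification. Clones of this design are used by transcribing genome-length positive-sense RNA in vitro with SP6 polymerase and introducing it into permissive cells, where it is translated and replicated to produce infectious virus. The stated purpose is recovery of strain 181/25, and the clone also provides a template for reverse-genetic manipulation of the viral genome.
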