Addgene plasmid #60078: pSinRep5-181/25ic
Purpose: Chikungunya virus vaccine strain 181/25 infectious clone
Depositing lab: Terence Dermody. Depositing organization: Vanderbilt University. Publication: Reovirus cell entry requires functional microtubules. Mainou BA, Zamora PF, Ashbrook AW, Dorset DC, Kim KS, Dermody TS. MBio. 2013 Jul 2;4(4). pii: e00405-13. doi: 10.1128/mBio.00405-13. PubMed 23820395.
Backbone
  Vector backbone: pSinRep5
  Backbone manufacturer: made by Charles McGee
  Backbone size w/o insert (bp): 1842
  Total vector size (bp): 13905
  Modifications to backbone: Sindbis virus coding sequences removed. Only sequences necessary for replication and selection in E. coli maintained.
  Vector type: Mammalian Expression
Growth in bacteria
  Bacterial resistance: Ampicillin, 100 μg/mL
  Growth temperature: 37°C
  Growth strain: DH5alpha
  Copy number: Low Copy
Gene/Insert
  Gene/Insert name: Chikungunya virus strain 181/25 infectious clone (alt names: vaccine strain; 181/25)
  Species: Chikungunya virus strain 181/25
  Insert size (bp): 12063
  GenBank ID: L37661.3
  Promoter: SP6
  Cloning method: Restriction Enzyme; 5′ cloning site SacI (not destroyed); 3′ cloning site NotI (not destroyed)
  Sequencing primers: 5′ SP6 forward primer
Terms and licenses: Academic/Nonprofit Terms; Industry Terms: Not Available to Industry
How to cite: pSinRep5-181/25ic was a gift from Terence Dermody (Addgene plasmid # 60078)
