>Addgene plasmid #60078 | pSinRep5-181/25ic | addgene partial sequence | sequence record 97677 | pQE promoter 5'-CCCGAAAAGTGCCACCTG-3'
CGGCCGCTTTTTTTTTTTTTTTTTTTTTTTTTTTTTTGAAATATTAAAAACAAAATAACATCTCCTACGT
CCCTATGGGTACGGAGAATTGTGGAAGAGTTCGGTATGCTATGCCTACATCTCAAAGTGAGTTCGGCTGC
TTTTAGGAAGCTTAAGTACCTACATCTCTTCCGTTTGCCAATTATGGTACTCATTTGATCCTTATTAATT
TTATGTTTTATTACTGTTCAGGGTTTTATAGCCACTTTGAACATCTCCTA
