>Addgene plasmid #60078 | pSinRep5-181/25ic | addgene partial sequence | sequence record 97681 | pBR322ori-F 5'-GGGAAACGCCTGGTATCTTT-3'
ATTTTTGTGATGCTCGTCAGGGGGGCGGAGCCTATGGAAAAACGCCAGCAACGCGAGCTCCTGGATTTAG
GTGACACTTATAGCATGGCTGCGTGAGACACACGTNAGCCTAGCAGTTTTCTTACNGCTTCTACTCTGCA
AAGCAAGAGATTAATAACCCATCATGGATTCTGTGNACNTGGACATAGACNCTGACAGCNCCTTTTTGAA
GGCCCTGCAACGTGCGTACCCCATGNTTGAGGTGGAACCTATGCAGGTCACATNGAATGACCATGCTAAT
GCTNGAGCGTTCTCNCATCTAGCCNTAAAACTNATANAGCAGGAAATTGATCNCGACTCAACCATCCTGG
ATATAGGTAGTGCGNCAGC
